>Addgene plasmid #142797 | TFORF1451 | addgene full sequence | sequence record 391468 | Addgene NGS Result
TTAATGTAGTCTTATGCAATACTCTTGTAGTCTTGCAACATGGTAACGATGAGTTAGCAACATGCCTTAC
AAGGAGAGAAAAAGCACCGTGCATGCCGATTGGTGGAAGTAAGGTGGTACGATCGTGCCTTATTAGGAAG
GCAACAGACGGGTCTGACATGGATTGGACGAACCACTGAATTGCCGCATTGCAGAGATATTGTATTTAAG
TGCCTAGCTCGATACATAAACGGGTCTCTCTGGTTAGACCAGATCTGAGCCTGGGAGCTCTCTGGCTAAC
TAGGGAACCCACTGCTTAAGCCTCAATAAAGCTTGCCTTGAGTGCTTCAAGTAGTGTGTGCCCGTCTGTT
GTGTGACTCTGGTAACTAGAGATCCCTCAGACCCTTTTAGTCAGTGTGGAAAATCTCTAGCAGTGGCGCC
CGAACAGGGACTTGAAAGCGAAAGGGAAACCAGAGGAGCTCTCTCGACGCAGGACTCGGCTTGCTGAAGC
GCGCACGGCAAGAGGCGAGGGGCGGCGACTGGTGAGTACGCCAAAAATTTTGACTAGCGGAGGCTAGAAG
GAGAGAGATGGGTGCGAGAGCGTCAGTATTAAGCGGGGGAGAATTAGATCGCGATGGGAAAAAATTCGGT
TAAGGCCAGGGGGAAAGAAAAAATATAAATTAAAACATATAGTATGGGCAAGCAGGGAGCTAGAACGATT
CGCAGTTAATCCTGGCCTGTTAGAAACATCAGAAGGCTGTAGACAAATACTGGGACAGCTACAACCATCC
CTTCAGACAGGATCAGAAGAACTTAGATCATTATATAATACAGTAGCAACCCTCTATTGTGTGCATCAAA
GGATAGAGATAAAAGACACCAAGGAAGCTTTAGACAAGATAGAGGAAGAGCAAAACAAAAGTAAGACCAC
CGCACAGCAAGCGGCCGCTGATCTTCAGACCTGGAGGAGGAGATATGAGGGACAATTGGAGAAGTGAATT
ATATAAATATAAAGTAGTAAAAATTGAACCATTAGGAGTAGCACCCACCAAGGCAAAGAGAAGAGTGGTG
CAGAGAGAAAAAAGAGCAGTGGGAATAGGAGCTTTGTTCCTTGGGTTCTTGGGAGCAGCAGGAAGCACTA
TGGGCGCAGCGTCAATGACGCTGACGGTACAGGCCAGACAATTATTGTCTGGTATAGTGCAGCAGCAGAA
CAATTTGCTGAGGGCTATTGAGGCGCAACAGCATCTGTTGCAACTCACAGTCTGGGGCATCAAGCAGCTC
CAGGCAAGAATCCTGGCTGTGGAAAGATACCTAAAGGATCAACAGCTCCTGGGGATTTGGGGTTGCTCTG
GAAAACTCATTTGCACCACTGCTGTGCCTTGGAATGCTAGTTGGAGTAATAAATCTCTGGAACAGATTTG
GAATCACACGACCTGGATGGAGTGGGACAGAGAAATTAACAATTACACAAGCTTAATACACTCCTTAATT
GAAGAATCGCAAAACCAGCAAGAAAAGAATGAACAAGAATTATTGGAATTAGATAAATGGGCAAGTTTGT
GGAATTGGTTTAACATAACAAATTGGCTGTGGTATATAAAATTATTCATAATGATAGTAGGAGGCTTGGT
AGGTTTAAGAATAGTTTTTGCTGTACTTTCTATAGTGAATAGAGTTAGGCAGGGATATTCACCATTATCG
TTTCAGACCCACCTCCCAACCCCGAGGGGACCCATGCATTGCATCTCAATTAGTCAGCAACCAGGTGTGG
AAAGTCCCCAGGCTCCCCAGCAGGCAGAAGTATGCAAAGCATGCGTCTCAATTAGTCAGCAACCATAGTC
CCGCCCCTAACTCCGCCCATCCCGCCCCTAACTCCGCCCAGTTCCGCCCATTCTCCGCCCCATGGCTGAC
TAATTTTTTTTATTTATGCAGAGGCCGAGGCCGCCTCGGCCTCTGAGCTATTCCAGAAGTAGTGAGGAGG
CTTTTTTGGAGGCCTAGGCTTTTGCAAAAAGCTTTCTAGAGGTACCACCGGAGCTTACCATGACCGAGTA
CAAGCCCACGGTGCGCCTCGCCACCCGCGACGACGTCCCCAGGGCCGTACGCACCCTCGCCGCCGCGTTC
GCCGACTACCCCGCCACGCGCCACACCGTCGATCCGGACCGCCACATCGAGCGGGTCACCGAGCTGCAAG
AACTCTTCCTCACGCGCGTCGGGCTCGACATCGGCAAGGTGTGGGTCGCGGACGACGGCGCCGCCGTGGC
GGTCTGGACCACGCCGGAGAGCGTCGAAGCGGGGGCGGTGTTCGCCGAGATCGGCCCGCGCATGGCCGAG
TTGAGCGGTTCCCGGCTGGCCGCGCAGCAACAGATGGAAGGCCTCCTGGCGCCGCACCGGCCCAAGGAGC
CCGCGTGGTTCCTGGCCACCGTCGGCGTCTCGCCCGACCACCAGGGCAAGGGTCTGGGCAGCGCCGTCGT
GCTCCCCGGAGTGGAGGCGGCCGAGCGCGCCGGGGTGCCCGCCTTCCTGGAGACCTCCGCGCCCCGCAAC
CTCCCCTTCTACGAGCGGCTCGGCTTCACCGTCACCGCCGACGTCGAGGTGCCCGAAGGACCGCGCACCT
GGTGCATGACCCGCAAGCCCGGTGCCAGTTAACGAATTCTAGATCTTGAGACAAATGGCAGTATTCATCC
ACAATTTTAAAAGAAAAGGGGGGATTGGGGGGTACAGTGCAGGGGAAAGAATAGTAGACATAATAGCAAC
AGACATACAAACTAAAGAATTACAAAAACAAATTACAAAAATTCAAAATTTTCGGGTTTATTACAGGGAC
AGCAGAGATCCACTTTGGCGCCGGCTCGAGGCCTGCAGGTGCAAAGATGGATAAAGTTTTAAACAGAGAG
GAATCTTTGCAGCTAATGGACCTTCTAGGTCTTGAAAGGAGTGGGAATTGGCTCCGGTGCCCGTCAGTGG
GCAGAGCGCACATCGCCCACAGTCCCCGAGAAGTTGGGGGGAGGGGTCGGCAATTGAACCGGTGCCTAGA
GAAGGTGGCGCGGGGTAAACTGGGAAAGTGATGTCGTGTACTGGCTCCGCCTTTTTCCCGAGGGTGGGGG
AGAACCGTATATAAGTGCAGTAGTCGCCGTGAACGTTCTTTTTCGCAACGGGTTTGCCGCCAGAACACAG
GTAAGTGCCGTGTGTGGTTCCCGCGGGCCTGGCCTCTTTACGGGTTATGGCCCTTGCGTGCCTTGAATTA
CTTCCACCTGGCTGCAGTACGTGATTCTTGATCCCGAGCTTCGGGTTGGAAGTGGGTGGGAGAGTTCGAG
GCCTTGCGCTTAAGGAGCCCCTTCGCCTCGTGCTTGAGTTGAGGCCTGGCCTGGGCGCTGGGGCCGCCGC
GTGCGAATCTGGTGGCACCTTCGCGCCTGTCTCGCTGCTTTCGATAAGTCTCTAGCCATTTAAAATTTTT
GATGACCTGCTGCGACGCTTTTTTTCTGGCAAGATAGTCTTGTAAATGCGGGCCAAGATCTGCACACTGG
TATTTCGGTTTTTGGGGCCGCGGGCGGCGACGGGGCCCGTGCGTCCCAGCGCACATGTTCGGCGAGGCGG
GGCCTGCGAGCGCGGCCACCGAGAATCGGACGGGGGTAGTCTCAAGCTGGCCGGCCTGCTCTGGTGCCTG
GCCTCGCGCCGCCGTGTATCGCCCCGCCCTGGGCGGCAAGGCTGGCCCGGTCGGCACCAGTTGCGTGAGC
GGAAAGATGGCCGCTTCCCGGCCCTGCTGCAGGGAGCTCAAAATGGAGGACGCGGCGCTCGGGAGAGCGG
GCGGGTGAGTCACCCACACAAAGGAAAAGGGCCTTTCCGTCCTCAGCCGTCGCTTCATGTGACTCCACGG
AGTACCGGGCGCCGTCCAGGCACCTCGATTAGTTCTCGAGCTTTTGGAGTACGTCGTCTTTAGGTTGGGG
GGAGGGGTTTTATGCGATGGAGTTTCCCCACACTGAGTGGGTGGAGACTGAAGTTAGGCCAGCTTGGCAC
TTGATGTAATTCTCCTTGGAATTTGCCCTTTTTGAGTTTGGATCTTGGTTCATTCTCAAGCCTCAGACAG
TGGTTCAAAGTTTTTTTCTTCCATTTCAGGTGTCGTGAGGCTAGCACCGCCACCATGACCATGACCACCA
TGCCAGAAAGTCTCAACAGCCCCGTGTCGGGCAAGGCGGTGTTTATGGAGTTTGGGCCGCCCAACCAGCA
AATGTCTCCTTCTCCCATGTCCCACGGGCACTACTCCATGCACTGTTTACACTCGGCGGGCCATTCGCAG
CCCGACGGCGCCTACAGCTCAGCCTCGTCCTTCTCCCGACCGCTGGGCTACCCCTACGTCAACTCGGTCA
GCAGCCACGCATCCAGCCCCTACATCAGTTCGGTGCAGTCCTACCCGGGCAGCGCCAGCCTCGCCCAGAG
CCGCCTGGAGGACCCAGGGGCGGACTCGGAGAAGAGCACGGTGGTGGAAGGCGGTGAAGTGCGCTTCAAT
GGCAAGGGAAAAAAGATCCGTAAACCCAGGACGATTTATTCCAGTTTGCAGTTGCAGGCTTTGAACCGGA
GGTTCCAGCAAACTCAGTACCTAGCTCTGCCGGAGAGGGCGGAGCTCGCGGCCTCTTTGGGACTCACACA
GACTCAGGTCAAGATCTGGTTCCAAAACAAGCGATCCAAGTTCAAGAAGCTGATGAAGCAGGGTGGGGCG
GCTCTGGAGGGTAGTGCGTTGGCCAACGGTCGGGCCCTGTCTGCTGGCTCCCCACCCGTGCCGCCCGGCT
GGAACCCTAACTCTTCATCCGGGAAGGGCTCAGGAGGAAACGCGGGCTCCTATATCCCCAGCTACACATC
GTGGTACCCTTCAGCGCACCAAGAAGCTATGCAGCAACCCCAACTTATGTAGTAATGAACTAGTCCGTAA
CTTGAAAGTATTTCGATTTCTTGGCTTTATATATCTTGTGGAAAGGACGATACCCTCTGAGTTCGCAGAA
AGGTACGCGTTAAGTCGACAATCAACCTCTGGATTACAAAATTTGTGAAAGATTGACTGGTATTCTTAAC
TATGTTGCTCCTTTTACGCTATGTGGATACGCTGCTTTAATGCCTTTGTATCATGCTATTGCTTCCCGTA
TGGCTTTCATTTTCTCCTCCTTGTATAAATCCTGGTTGCTGTCTCTTTATGAGGAGTTGTGGCCCGTTGT
CAGGCAACGTGGCGTGGTGTGCACTGTGTTTGCTGACGCAACCCCCACTGGTTGGGGCATTGCCACCACC
TGTCAGCTCCTTTCCGGGACTTTCGCTTTCCCCCTCCCTATTGCCACGGCGGAACTCATCGCCGCCTGCC
TTGCCCGCTGCTGGACAGGGGCTCGGCTGTTGGGCACTGACAATTCCGTGGTGTTGTCGGGGAAATCATC
GTCCTTTCCTTGGCTGCTCGCCTGTGTTGCCACCTGGATTCTGCGCGGGACGTCCTTCTGCTACGTCCCT
TCGGCCCTCAATCCAGCGGACCTTCCTTCCCGCGGCCTGCTGCCGGCTCTGCGGCCTCTTCCGCGTCTTC
GCCTTCGCCCTCAGACGAGTCGGATCTCCCTTTGGGCCGCCTCCCCGCGTCGACTTTAAGACCAATGACT
TACAAGGCAGCTGTAGATCTTAGCCACTTTTTAAAAGAAAAGGGGGGACTGGAAGGGCTAATTCACTCCC
AACGAAGACAAGATCTGCTTTTTGCTTGTACTGGGTCTCTCTGGTTAGACCAGATCTGAGCCTGGGAGCT
CTCTGGCTAACTAGGGAACCCACTGCTTAAGCCTCAATAAAGCTTGCCTTGAGTGCTTCAAGTAGTGTGT
GCCCGTCTGTTGTGTGACTCTGGTAACTAGAGATCCCTCAGACCCTTTTAGTCAGTGTGGAAAATCTCTA
GCAGTACGTATAGTAGTTCATGTCATCTTATTATTCAGTATTTATAACTTGCAAAGAAATGAATATCAGA
GAGTGAGAGGAACTTGTTTATTGCAGCTTATAATGGTTACAAATAAAGCAATAGCATCACAAATTTCACA
AATAAAGCATTTTTTTCACTGCATTCTAGTTGTGGTTTGTCCAAACTCATCAATGTATCTTATCATGTCT
GGCTCTAGCTATCCCGCCCCTAACTCCGCCCATCCCGCCCCTAACTCCGCCCAGTTCCGCCCATTCTCCG
CCCCATGGCTGACTAATTTTTTTTATTTATGCAGAGGCCGAGGCCGCCTCGGCCTCTGAGCTATTCCAGA
AGTAGTGAGGAGGCTTTTTTGGAGGCCTAGGGACGTACCCAATTCGCCCTATAGTGAGTCGTATTACGCG
CGCTCACTGGCCGTCGTTTTACAACGTCGTGACTGGGAAAACCCTGGCGTTACCCAACTTAATCGCCTTG
CAGCACATCCCCCTTTCGCCAGCTGGCGTAATAGCGAAGAGGCCCGCACCGATCGCCCTTCCCAACAGTT
GCGCAGCCTGAATGGCGAATGGG
[124 nt withheld, positions 6464-6587]
C
[91 nt withheld, positions 6589-6679]
A
[49 nt withheld, positions 6681-6729]
CCTTTGACGTTGGAGTCCACGTTCTTT
[37 nt withheld, positions 6757-6793]
ACCCTATCTCGGTCTATTCTTTTGATTTATAAGGGATTTTGCCGATTTCGGCCTATTGGTTAAAAAATGA
GCTGATTTAACAAAAATTTAACGCGAATTTTAACAAAATATTAACGCTTACAATTTAGGTGGCACTTTTC
GGGGAAATGTGCGCGGAACCCCTATTTGTTTATTTTTCTAAATACATTCAAATATGTATCCGCTCATGAG
ACAATAACCCTGATAAATGCTTCAATAATATTGAAAAAGGAAGAGTATGAGTATTCAACATTTCCGTGTC
GCCCTTATTCCCTTTTTTGCGGCATTTTGCCTTCCTGTTTTTGCTCACCCAGAAACGCTGGTGAAAGTAA
AAGATGCTGAAGATCAGTTGGGTGCACGAGTGGGTTACATCGAACTGGATCTCAACAGCGGTAAGATCCT
TGAGAGTTTTCGCCCCGAAGAACGTTTTCCAATGATGAGCACTTTTAAAGTTCTGCTATGTGGCGCGGTA
TTATCCCGTATTGACGCCGGGCAAGAGCAACTCGGTCGCCGCATACACTATTCTCAGAATGACTTGGTTG
AGTACTCACCAGTCACAGAAAAGCATCTTACGGATGGCATGACAGTAAGAGAATTATGCAGTGCTGCCAT
AACCATGAGTGATAACACTGCGGCCAACTTACTTCTGACAACGATCGGAGGACCGAAGGAGCTAACCGCT
TTTTTGCACAACATGGGGGATCATGTAACTCGCCTTGATCGTTGGGAACCGGAGCTGAATGAAGCCATAC
CAAACGACGAGCGTGACACCACGATGCCTGTAGCAATGGCAACAACGTTGCGCAAACTATTAACTGGCGA
ACTACTTACTCTAGCTTCCCGGCAACAATTAATAGACTGGATGGAGGCGGATAAAGTTGCAGGACCACTT
CTGCGCTCGGCCCTTCCGGCTGGCTGGTTTATTGCTGATAAATCTGGAGCCGGTGAGCGTGGGTCTCGCG
GTATCATTGCAGCACTGGGGCCAGATGGTAAGCCCTCCCGTATCGTAGTTATCTACACGACGGGGAGTCA
GGCAACTATGGATGAACGAAATAGACAGATCGCTGAGATAGGTGCCTCACTGATTAAGCATTGGTAACTG
TCAGACCAAGTTTACTCATATATACTTTAGATTGATTTAAAACTTCATTTTTAATTTAAAAGGATCTAGG
TGAAGATCCTTTTTGATAATCTCATGACCAAAATCCCTTAACGTGAGTTTTCGTTCCACTGAGCGTCAGA
CCCCGTAGAAAAGATCAAAGGATCTTCTTGAGATCCTTTTTTTCTGCGCGTAATCTGCTGCTTGCAAACA
AAAAAACCACCGCTACCAGCGGTGGTTTGTTTGCCGGATCAAGAGCTACCAACTCTTTTTCCGAAGGTAA
CTGGCTTCAGCAGAGCGCAGATACCAAATACTGTTCTTCTAGTGTAGCCGTAGTTAGGCCACCACTTCAA
GAACTCTGTAGCACCGCCTACATACCTCGCTCTGCTAATCCTGTTACCAGTGGCTGCTGCCAGTGGCGAT
AAGTCGTGTCTTACCGGGTTGGACTCAAGACGATAGTTACCGGATAAGGCGCAGCGGTCGGGCTGAACGG
GGGGTTCGTGCACACAGCCCAGCTTGGAGCGAACGACCTACACCGAACTGAGATACCTACAGCGTGAGCT
ATGAGAAAGCGCCACGCTTCCCGAAGGGAGAAAGGCGGACAGGTATCCGGTAAGCGGCAGGGTCGGAACA
GGAGAGCGCACGAGGGAGCTTCCAGGGGGAAACGCCTGGTATCTTTATAGTCCTGTCGGGTTTCGCCACC
TCTGACTTGAGCGTCGATTTTTGTGATGCTCGTCAGGGGGGCGGAGCCTATGGAAAAACGCCAGCAACGC
GGCCTTTTTACGGTTCCTGGCCTTTTGCTGGCCTTTTGCTCACATGTTCTTTCCTGCGTTATCCCCTGAT
TCTGTGGATAACCGTATTACCGCCTTTGAGTGAGCTGATACCGCTCGCCGCAGCCGAACGACCGAGCGCA
GCGAGTCAGTGAGCGAGGAAGCGGAAGAGCGCCCAATACGCAAACCGCCTCTCCCCGCGCGTTGGCCGAT
TCATTAATGCAGCTGGCACGACAGGTTTCCCGACTGGAAAGCGGGCAGTGAGCGCAACGCAATTAATGTG
AGTTAGCTCACTCATTAGGCACCCCAGGCTTTACACTTTATGCTTCCGGCTCGTATGTTGTGTGGAATTG
TGAGCGGATAACAATTTCACACAGGAAACAGCTATGACCATGATTACGCCAAGCGCGCAATTAACCCTCA
CTAAAGGGAACAAAAGCTGGAGCTGCAAGC
Features (pLannotate 1.2.2; 31 found; start..end, strand, type, name):
      5..231     +  promoter       RSV promoter: Rous sarcoma virus enhancer/promoter
    232..412     +  LTR            5' LTR (truncated): truncated 5' long terminal repeat (LTR) from HIV-1
    459..584     +  misc_feature   HIV-1 Ψ: packaging signal of human immunodeficiency virus type 1
    568..931     +  CDS            HIV-1 gag (fragment): gag protein from human immunodeficiency virus 1; gag
   1077..1310    +  misc_feature   RRE: The Rev response element (RRE) of HIV-1 allows for Rev-dependent mRNA export from the nucleus to the cytoplasm.
   1687..1713    +  CDS            Rev (fragment): human immunodeficiency virus 1 (HIV-1) Rev protein; rev; enhances nuclear export of unspliced and incompletely spliced viral mRNAs
   1720..1743    +  promoter       SV40 promoter (fragment): SV40 early promoter
   1744..1815    +  promoter       SV40 promoter (fragment): SV40 enhancer and early promoter
   1839..1974    +  rep_origin     SV40 ori: SV40 origin of replication
   2020..2616    +  CDS            PuroR (fragment): puromycin N-acetyltransferase; pac from Streptomyces; confers resistance to puromycin
   2665..2782    +  misc_feature   cPPT/CTS: central polypurine tract and central termination sequence of HIV-1
   2847..2913    +  CDS            small t antigen (fragment): SV40 (simian virus 40) small t antigen
   2920..4098    +  promoter       EF-1α promoter: strong constitutive promoter for human elongation factor EF-1α
   4115..4879    +  CDS            DLX1: DLX1_HUMAN - Experimental evidence at protein level: Swiss-Prot protein existence level 1. Plays a role as a transcriptional activator or repressor (PubMed:14671321). Inhibits several cytokine signaling pathways, such as TGFB1, activin-A/INHBA and BMP4 by interfering with the transcriptional stimulatory activity of transcription factors, such as MSX2, FAST2, SMAD2 and SMAD3 during hematopoietic cell differentiation (PubMed:14671321). Plays a role in terminal differentiation of interneurons, such as amacrine and bipolar cells in the developing retina (By similarity). Likely to play a regulatory
   4895..4948    +  promoter       U6 promoter (fragment): RNA polymerase III promoter for human U6 snRNA
   4990..5578    +  misc_feature   WPRE: woodchuck hepatitis virus posttranscriptional regulatory element
   5629..5648    +  misc_feature   cPPT/CTS (fragment): central polypurine tract and central termination sequence of HIV-1
   5650..5883    +  LTR            3' LTR (ΔU3): self-inactivating 3' long terminal repeat (LTR) from HIV-1
   5961..6082    +  polyA_signal   SV40 poly(A) signal: SV40 polyadenylation signal
   6122..6257    +  rep_origin     SV40 ori: SV40 origin of replication
   6278..6296    -  promoter       T7 promoter: promoter for bacteriophage T7 RNA polymerase
   6304..6459    +  CDS            lacZα (fragment): LacZα fragment of β-galactosidase; lacZ fragment
   6464..6892    +  rep_origin     f1 ori (sequence partly withheld): f1 bacteriophage origin of replication; arrow indicates direction of (+) strand synthesis
   6945..7049    +  promoter       AmpR promoter: bla
   7050..7910    +  CDS            AmpR: β-lactamase; bla; confers resistance to ampicillin, carbenicillin, and related antibiotics
   8081..8669    +  rep_origin     ori: high-copy-number ColE1/pMB1/pBR322/pUC origin of replication
   8852..8944    +  CDS            lacI (fragment): lac repressor; lacI; The lac repressor binds to the lac operator to inhibit transcription in E. coli. This inhibition can be relieved by adding lactose or isopropyl-β-D-thiogalactopyranoside (IPTG).
   8957..8978    +  protein_bind   CAP binding site: CAP binding activates transcription in the presence of cAMP. E. coli catabolite activator protein
   8993..9023    +  promoter       lac promoter: promoter for the E. coli lac operon
   9031..9047    +  protein_bind   lac operator: The lac repressor binds to the lac operator to inhibit transcription in E. coli. This inhibition can be relieved by adding lactose or isopropyl-β-D-thiogalactopyranoside (IPTG). lac repressor encoded by lacI
   9092..9110    +  promoter       T3 promoter: promoter for bacteriophage T3 RNA polymerase
