[The description below was written by a language model from this plasmid's Addgene catalogue record and pLannotate feature annotations shown in this document.]
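Description:
TFORF1451 is a lentiviral mammalian expression plasmid built on the pLX_TRC317 backbone and carrying the human transcription factor DLX1 as an open reading frame. It belongs to a barcoded transcription factor ORF collection in which each construct has a unique 24-bp barcode, so that individual factors can be identified by sequencing in pooled overexpression screens, such as screens for directed differentiation. In bacteria the plasmid is maintained through a high-copy ColE1/pUC-type origin and an ampicillin resistance gene. An f1 origin and remnants of lac and T7/T3 cloning elements also lie in the backbone. The depositor warns that recombination can occur, which is common for plasmids with LTR repeats.

The viral portion has a third-generation, self-inactivating layout. An RSV promoter drives a truncated HIV-1 5' LTR, followed by the Ψ packaging signal with a partial gag sequence, the Rev response element for nuclear export of the genomic RNA, and a cPPT/CTS. A ΔU3 3' LTR closes the transfer cassette, and an SV40 polyadenylation signal lies downstream. Within the proviral region, SV40 early promoter sequences drive a puromycin N-acetyltransferase gene for selecting transduced cells. A separate EF-1α promoter provides strong constitutive expression of the DLX1 coding sequence, annotated at 765 bp. The catalogued insert size is 869 bp, so it presumably includes flanking sequence such as the barcode, although the barcode itself is not annotated in the feature table. A WPRE downstream of the ORF enhances transcript stability and expression. A short U6 promoter fragment sits between the ORF and the WPRE, and the record does not explain its role. No epitope tag or fluorescent reporter is recorded.
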