Addgene plasmid #142797: TFORF1451
Purpose: Lentiviral vector for overexpressing transcription factor ORFs with unique 24-bp barcodes. Barcodes facilitate identification of transcription factors in pooled screens.
Depositing lab: Feng Zhang. Depositing organization: Broad Institute. Publication: A transcription factor atlas of directed differentiation. Joung J, Ma S, Tay T, Geiger-Schuller KR, Kirchgatterer PC, Verdine VK, Guo B, Arias-Garcia MA, Allen WE, Singh A, Kuksenko O, Abudayyeh OO, Gootenberg JS, Fu Z, Macrae RK, Buenrostro JD, Regev A, Zhang F. Cell. 2023 Jan 5;186(1):209-229.e26. doi: 10.1016/j.cell.2022.11.026. PubMed 36608654.
Backbone
  Vector backbone: pLX_TRC317
  Backbone manufacturer: Broad Institute Genetic Perturbation Platform
  Backbone size w/o insert (bp): 8264
  Vector type: Mammalian Expression, Lentiviral
  Selectable markers: Puromycin
Growth in bacteria
  Bacterial resistance: Ampicillin, 100 μg/mL
  Growth temperature: 37°C
  Growth strain: NEB Stable
  Copy number: High Copy
Gene/Insert
  Gene/Insert name: DLX1
  Species: H. sapiens (human)
  Insert size (bp): 869
  Entrez Gene: DLX1
  Promoter: EF1a
  Cloning method: Unknown
  Sequencing primers: 5′ GGGTGGAGACTGAAGTTAGGCCAG; 3′ CACATAGCGTAAAAGGAGCAACATAG
Terms and licenses: Academic/Nonprofit Terms; Industry Terms: Not Available to Industry
Depositor comments: NM_178120,ENST00000361725 . The transcription factor ORF portion of this plasmid was synthesized by Genewiz. Please test multiple small colonies in case of plasmid recombination. To make this collection available in a timely manner, a portion of this collection was not fully sequenced by Addgene. If an Addgene verified full plasmid sequence is not available, please contact us prior to placing an order to request the full sequence.
How to cite: TFORF1451 was a gift from Feng Zhang (Addgene plasmid # 142797 ; http://n2t.net/addgene:142797 ; RRID:Addgene_142797)
