>Addgene plasmid #142797 | TFORF1451 | depositor partial sequence | sequence record 280529 | Insert
ACCGCCACCATGACCATGACCACCATGCCAGAAAGTCTCAACAGCCCCGTGTCGGGCAAGGCGGTGTTTA
TGGAGTTTGGGCCGCCCAACCAGCAAATGTCTCCTTCTCCCATGTCCCACGGGCACTACTCCATGCACTG
TTTACACTCGGCGGGCCATTCGCAGCCCGACGGCGCCTACAGCTCAGCCTCGTCCTTCTCCCGACCGCTG
GGCTACCCCTACGTCAACTCGGTCAGCAGCCACGCATCCAGCCCCTACATCAGTTCGGTGCAGTCCTACC
CGGGCAGCGCCAGCCTCGCCCAGAGCCGCCTGGAGGACCCAGGGGCGGACTCGGAGAAGAGCACGGTGGT
GGAAGGCGGTGAAGTGCGCTTCAATGGCAAGGGAAAAAAGATCCGTAAACCCAGGACGATTTATTCCAGT
TTGCAGTTGCAGGCTTTGAACCGGAGGTTCCAGCAAACTCAGTACCTAGCTCTGCCGGAGAGGGCGGAGC
TCGCGGCCTCTTTGGGACTCACACAGACTCAGGTCAAGATCTGGTTCCAAAACAAGCGATCCAAGTTCAA
GAAGCTGATGAAGCAGGGTGGGGCGGCTCTGGAGGGTAGTGCGTTGGCCAACGGTCGGGCCCTGTCTGCT
GGCTCCCCACCCGTGCCGCCCGGCTGGAACCCTAACTCTTCATCCGGGAAGGGCTCAGGAGGAAACGCGG
GCTCCTATATCCCCAGCTACACATCGTGGTACCCTTCAGCGCACCAAGAAGCTATGCAGCAACCCCAACT
TATGTAGTAATGAACTAGTCCGTAACTTGAAAGTATTTCGATTTCTTGGCTTTATATATCTTGTGGAAAG
GACGATACCCTCTGAGTTCGCAGAAAGGT
