>Addgene plasmid #142797 | TFORF1451 | depositor partial sequence | sequence record 280530 | Barcode
TACCCTCTGAGTTCGCAGAAAGGT
